Addgene plasmid #178160: ITM2B_Halo_C_allele
Purpose: Donor vector for endogenous tagging of human ITM2B at the C-terminus with halotag
Depositing lab: iPSC Neurodegenerative Disease Initiative (iNDI) & Michael Ward. Depositing organization: National Institute of Neurological Disorders and Strokes (NINDS).
Backbone
  Vector backbone: pUC57-BsaI-Free
  Vector type: Donor vector
Growth in bacteria
  Bacterial resistance: Ampicillin, 100 μg/mL
  Growth temperature: 37°C
  Growth strain: DH5alpha
  Copy number: High Copy
Gene/Insert
  Gene/Insert name: Halotag (alt name: ITM2B)
  Species: H. sapiens (human)
  Entrez Gene: ITM2B (a.k.a. ABRI, BRI, BRI2, BRICD2B, E25B, E3-16, FBD, RDGCA, imBRI2)
  Cloning method: Unknown
Terms and licenses: Academic/Nonprofit Terms; Industry Terms: Not Available to Industry
How to cite: ITM2B_Halo_C_allele was a gift from iPSC Neurodegenerative Disease Initiative (iNDI) & Michael Ward (Addgene plasmid # 178160 ; http://n2t.net/addgene:178160 ; RRID:Addgene_178160)
