[The description below was written by a language model from this plasmid's Addgene catalogue record and pLannotate feature annotations shown in this document.]
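Description:
ITM2B_Halo_C_allele is a donor (repair-template) plasmid for knocking a HaloTag into the endogenous human ITM2B locus so that the native protein is expressed as a C-terminal HaloTag fusion. It is built on the pUC57-BsaI-Free cloning backbone, a small bacterial plasmid of about 4.5 kb. It replicates in E. coli from a high-copy ColE1/pUC-type origin and is selected with ampicillin through the β-lactamase gene and its own promoter. The remaining backbone annotations are pUC-family remnants with no role in the tagging function: short rop and bom fragments, interrupted lacZα pieces, the lac promoter, operator and CAP site, and a lacI fragment.

The payload sits within the disrupted lacZα region. The feature table identifies a short fragment of ITM2B coding sequence, corresponding to the end of the open reading frame, followed after a brief gap (presumably a linker) by an approximately 0.9 kb open reading frame annotated as the haloalkane dehalogenase dhaA. HaloTag was engineered from this enzyme, and it binds chloroalkane ligands covalently. Unannotated sequence of several hundred bases lies on either side of this cassette. It plausibly supplies the genomic ITM2B homology arms that direct homology-directed repair, although the record does not describe the arms or their lengths.

No mammalian promoter, selection marker or polyadenylation signal is annotated, consistent with a design in which the tag relies on the endogenous ITM2B regulatory elements after integration. The record does not name the nuclease or guide used alongside it. Tagged alleles of this kind allow labelling of the native protein with fluorescent or affinity Halo ligands for imaging, pulldown or turnover studies. ITM2B (BRI2) is of interest in neurodegeneration research.
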