Features (pLannotate 1.2.2; 13 found; start..end, strand, type, name):
    170..758     -  rep_origin     ori: high-copy-number ColE1/pMB1/pBR322/pUC origin of replication
    929..1789    -  CDS            AmpR: β-lactamase; bla; confers resistance to ampicillin, carbenicillin, and related antibiotics
   1790..1894    -  promoter       AmpR promoter: bla
   1989..2024    +  CDS            rop (fragment): Rop protein, which maintains plasmids at low copy number; rop
   2126..2225    +  misc_feature   bom (fragment): basis of mobility region from pBR322
   2231..2388    -  CDS            lacZα (fragment): LacZα fragment of β-galactosidase; lacZ fragment
   2421..2444    -  CDS            lacZα (fragment): LacZα fragment of β-galactosidase; lacZ fragment
   2763..2846    +  CDS            ITM2B (fragment): ITM2B_HUMAN - Also known as BRI, BRI2. Experimental evidence at protein level: Swiss-Prot protein existence level 1. Bri23 peptide prevents aggregation of APP amyloid-beta protein 42 into toxic oligomers. From Homo sapiens (Human).
   2892..3767    +  CDS            dhaA: DHAA_PSEPV - Experimental evidence at protein level: Swiss-Prot protein existence level 1. Catalyzes hydrolytic cleavage of carbon-halogen bonds in halogenated aliphatic compounds, leading to the formation of the corresponding primary alcohols, halide ions and protons. Has a broad substrate specificity, as it is able to dehalogenate mono- and di- chlorinated and brominated alkanes (up to at least C10), and the two isomers of 1,3-dichloropropene to 3-chloroallyl alcohol; the highest activity was found with 1,2-dibromoethane, while no activity was observed with the analog 1,2-dichloroethane. Fro
   4290..4306    -  protein_bind   lac operator: The lac repressor binds to the lac operator to inhibit transcription in E. coli. This inhibition can be relieved by adding lactose or isopropyl-β-D-thiogalactopyranoside (IPTG). lac repressor encoded by lacI
   4314..4344    -  promoter       lac promoter: promoter for the E. coli lac operon
   4359..4380    -  protein_bind   CAP binding site: CAP binding activates transcription in the presence of cAMP. E. coli catabolite activator protein
   4393..4485    -  CDS            lacI (fragment): lac repressor; lacI; The lac repressor binds to the lac operator to inhibit transcription in E. coli. This inhibition can be relieved by adding lactose or isopropyl-β-D-thiogalactopyranoside (IPTG).
>Addgene plasmid #178160 | ITM2B_Halo_C_allele | addgene full sequence | sequence record 349344 | Addgene NGS Result
CGCTCACTGACTCGCTGCGCTCGGTCGTTCGGCTGCGGCGAGCGGTATCAGCTCACTCAAAGGCGGTAAT
ACGGTTATCCACAGAATCAGGGGATAACGCAGGAAAGAACATGTGAGCAAAAGGCCAGCAAAAGGCCAGG
AACCGTAAAAAGGCCGCGTTGCTGGCGTTTTTCCATAGGCTCCGCCCCCCTGACGAGCATCACAAAAATC
GACGCTCAAGTCAGAGGTGGCGAAACCCGACAGGACTATAAAGATACCAGGCGTTTCCCCCTGGAAGCTC
CCTCGTGCGCTCTCCTGTTCCGACCCTGCCGCTTACCGGATACCTGTCCGCCTTTCTCCCTTCGGGAAGC
GTGGCGCTTTCTCATAGCTCACGCTGTAGGTATCTCAGTTCGGTGTAGGTCGTTCGCTCCAAGCTGGGCT
GTGTGCACGAACCCCCCGTTCAGCCCGACCGCTGCGCCTTATCCGGTAACTATCGTCTTGAGTCCAACCC
GGTAAGACACGACTTATCGCCACTGGCAGCAGCCACTGGTAACAGGATTAGCAGAGCGAGGTATGTAGGC
GGTGCTACAGAGTTCTTGAAGTGGTGGCCTAACTACGGCTACACTAGAAGAACAGTATTTGGTATCTGCG
CTCTGCTGAAGCCAGTTACCTTCGGAAAAAGAGTTGGTAGCTCTTGATCCGGCAAACAAACCACCGCTGG
TAGCGGTGGTTTTTTTGTTTGCAAGCAGCAGATTACGCGCAGAAAAAAAGGATCTCAAGAAGATCCTTTG
ATCTTTTCTACGGGGTCTGACGCTCAGTGGAACGAAAACTCACGTTAAGGGATTTTGGTCATGAGATTAT
CAAAAAGGATCTTCACCTAGATCCTTTTAAATTAAAAATGAAGTTTTAAATCAATCTAAAGTATATATGA
GTAAACTTGGTCTGACAGTTACCAATGCTTAATCAGTGAGGCACCTATCTCAGCGATCTGTCTATTTCGT
TCATCCATAGTTGCCTGACTCCCCGTCGTGTAGATAACTACGATACGGGAGGGCTTACCATCTGGCCCCA
GTGCTGCAATGATACCGCGAGATCCACGCTCACCGGCTCCAGATTTATCAGCAATAAACCAGCCAGCCGG
AAGGGCCGAGCGCAGAAGTGGTCCTGCAACTTTATCCGCCTCCATCCAGTCTATTAATTGTTGCCGGGAA
GCTAGAGTAAGTAGTTCGCCAGTTAATAGTTTGCGCAACGTTGTTGCCATTGCTACAGGCATCGTGGTGT
CACGCTCGTCGTTTGGTATGGCTTCATTCAGCTCCGGTTCCCAACGATCAAGGCGAGTTACATGATCCCC
CATGTTGTGCAAAAAAGCGGTTAGCTCCTTCGGTCCTCCGATCGTTGTCAGAAGTAAGTTGGCCGCAGTG
TTATCACTCATGGTTATGGCAGCACTGCATAATTCTCTTACTGTCATGCCATCCGTAAGATGCTTTTCTG
TGACTGGTGAGTACTCAACCAAGTCATTCTGAGAATAGTGTATGCGGCGACCGAGTTGCTCTTGCCCGGC
GTCAATACGGGATAATACCGCGCCACATAGCAGAACTTTAAAAGTGCTCATCATTGGAAAACGTTCTTCG
GGGCGAAAACTCTCAAGGATCTTACCGCTGTTGAGATCCAGTTCGATGTAACCCACTCGTGCACCCAACT
GATCTTCAGCATCTTTTACTTTCACCAGCGTTTCTGGGTGAGCAAAAACAGGAAGGCAAAATGCCGCAAA
AAAGGGAATAAGGGCGACACGGAAATGTTGAATACTCATACTCTTCCTTTTTCAATATTATTGAAGCATT
TATCAGGGTTATTGTCTCATGAGCGGATACATATTTGAATGTATTTAGAAAAATAAACAAATAGGGGTTC
CGCGCACATTTCCCCGAAAAGTGCCACCTGACGTCTAAGAAACCATTATTATCATGACATTAACCTATAA
AAATAGGCGTATCACGAGGCCCTTTCGTCTCGCGCGTTTCGGTGATGACGGTGAAAACCTCTGACACATG
CAGCTCCCGGAGACGGTCACAGCTTGTCTGTAAGCGGATGCCGGGAGCAGACAAGCCCGTCAGGGCGCGT
CAGCGGGTGTTGGCGGGTGTCGGGGCTGGCTTAACTATGCGGCATCAGAGCAGATTGTACTGAGAGTGCA
CCATATGCGGTGTGAAATACCGCACAGATGCGTAAGGAGAAAATACCGCATCAGGCGCCATTCGCCATTC
AGGCTGCGCAACTGTTGGGAAGGGCGATCGGTGCGGGCCTCTTCGCTATTACGCCAGCTGGCGAAAGGGG
GATGTGCTGCAAGGCGATTAAGTTGGGTAACGCCAGGGTTTTCCCAGTCACGACGTTGTAAAACGACGGC
CAGTGAATTCGAGCTCGGTACCTCGCGAATGCATCTAGATGTTGTAAAACGACGGCCAGTGAATTCTTCC
ACAAAGATACACAAGGTCTTGCAAGCACCACCATAGTCAAGATACAGAACATTTTCAATACCTTCAAGTT
CATGAATTTGTAAGCAGTCTGGATAGCATTATTAATGTTGCTGTGATCTGTCAAGATATTAATACTTGGT
TCAGAAAAGGGAGAAAAATTACTTTTCTTCAGTGTAAACATTCAAACTGTAGAAGTTTTTGTGGAATATA
GAGTGAAATACTTCTATATGTCTAAATAATAACTATAAAAATGATGTGAATATTTATTATTAAAGAATCA
AAATTTTAAAAAACTTTTTTCCCTCTCCAACAGGTATTCAGAAACGTGAAGCCAGCAATTGTTTCGCAAT
TCGGCATTTTGAAAACAAATTTGCCGTGGAAACTTTAATTTGTTCTGGTGGAGGAGGTTCTGGAGGCGGT
GGAAGTGGTGGCGGAGGTAGCGCCGAGATCGGCACCGGCTTTCCCTTCGATCCTCACTACGTGGAAGTGC
TGGGCGAGAGAATGCACTATGTGGACGTGGGCCCCAGAGATGGAACCCCTGTGCTGTTTCTGCACGGCAA
CCCTACCAGCAGCTACGTGTGGCGGAACATCATCCCTCACGTGGCCCCTACACACAGATGTATCGCCCCT
GACCTGATCGGCATGGGCAAGAGCGATAAGCCCGACCTGGGCTACTTCTTCGACGACCACGTGCGGTTCA
TGGACGCCTTTATTGAGGCCCTCGGCCTGGAAGAGGTGGTGCTGGTTATTCACGATTGGGGCAGCGCCCT
GGGATTCCACTGGGCCAAGAGAAACCCCGAGAGAGTGAAGGGAATCGCCTTCATGGAATTCATCAGGCCC
ATTCCTACCTGGGACGAGTGGCCTGAGTTCGCCAGAGAGACATTCCAGGCCTTCAGAACCACCGACGTGG
GCAGAAAGCTGATCATCGACCAGAACGTGTTCATCGAGGGCACCCTGCCTATGGGAGTCGTCAGACCACT
GACCGAGGTGGAAATGGACCACTACAGAGAGCCCTTTCTGAACCCCGTGGACCGGGAACCTCTTTGGAGA
TTCCCCAACGAGCTGCCCATTGCCGGCGAGCCTGCTAATATTGTGGCCCTGGTGGAAGAGTACATGGACT
GGCTGCATCAGAGCCCCGTGCCTAAGCTGCTGTTTTGGGGAACACCCGGCGTGCTGATTCCTCCTGCTGA
AGCTGCCAGACTGGCCAAGAGCCTGCCTAATTGCAAGGCCGTGGATATCGGCCCTGGCCTGAATCTGCTG
CAAGAGGACAACCCCGATCTGATCGGCTCCGAGATTGCCAGATGGCTGAGCACCCTGGAAATCAGCGGAT
AAACAGTCAAGAAAAACATTATTGAGGAAAATTAATATCACAGCATAACCGCACCCTTTACATTTTGTGC
AGTGATTATTTTTTAAAGTCTTCTTTCATGTAAGTAGCAAACAGGGCTTTACTATCTTTTCATCTCATTA
ATTCAATTAAAACCATTACCTTAAAATTTTTTTCTTTCGAAGTGTGGTGTCTTTTATATTTGAATTAGTA
ACTGTATGAAGTCATAGATAATAGTACATGTCACCTTAGGTAGTAGGAAGAATTACAATTTCTTTAAATC
ATTTATCTGGATTTTTATGTTTTATTAGCATTTTCAAGAAGACGGATTATCTAGAGAATAATCATATATA
TGCATACGTAAAAATGGACCACAGTGACTTATTTGTAGTTGTTAGTTGCCCTAAGCTTGGCGTAATCATG
GTCATAGCATCGGATCCCGGGCCCGTCGACTGCAGAGGCCTGCATGCAAGCTTGGCGTAATCATGGTCAT
AGCTGTTTCCTGTGTGAAATTGTTATCCGCTCACAATTCCACACAACATACGAGCCGGAAGCATAAAGTG
TAAAGCCTGGGGTGCCTAATGAGTGAGCTAACTCACATTAATTGCGTTGCGCTCACTGCCCGCTTTCCAG
TCGGGAAACCTGTCGTGCCAGCTGCATTAATGAATCGGCCAACGCGCGGGGAGAGGCGGTTTGCGTATTG
GGCGCTCTTCCGCTTCCT
