>Addgene plasmid #178160 | ITM2B_Halo_C_allele | depositor partial sequence | sequence record 345797 | insert
TTCCACAAAGATACACAAGGTCTTGCAAGCACCACCATAGTCAAGATACAGAACATTTTCAATACCTTCA
AGTTCATGAATTTGTAAGCAGTCTGGATAGCATTATTAATGTTGCTGTGATCTGTCAAGATATTAATACT
TGGTTCAGAAAAGGGAGAAAAATTACTTTTCTTCAGTGTAAACATTCAAACTGTAGAAGTTTTTGTGGAA
TATAGAGTGAAATACTTCTATATGTCTAAATAATAACTATAAAAATGATGTGAATATTTATTATTAAAGA
ATCAAAATTTTAAAAAACTTTTTTCCCTCTCCAACAGGTATTCAGAAACGTGAAGCCAGCAATTGTTTCG
CAATTCGGCATTTTGAAAACAAATTTGCCGTGGAAACTTTAATTTGTTCTGGTGGAGGAGGTTCTGGAGG
CGGTGGAAGTGGTGGCGGAGGTAGCGCCGAGATCGGCACCGGCTTTCCCTTCGATCCTCACTACGTGGAA
GTGCTGGGCGAGAGAATGCACTATGTGGACGTGGGCCCCAGAGATGGAACCCCTGTGCTGTTTCTGCACG
GCAACCCTACCAGCAGCTACGTGTGGCGGAACATCATCCCTCACGTGGCCCCTACACACAGATGTATCGC
CCCTGACCTGATCGGCATGGGCAAGAGCGATAAGCCCGACCTGGGCTACTTCTTCGACGACCACGTGCGG
TTCATGGACGCCTTTATTGAGGCCCTCGGCCTGGAAGAGGTGGTGCTGGTTATTCACGATTGGGGCAGCG
CCCTGGGATTCCACTGGGCCAAGAGAAACCCCGAGAGAGTGAAGGGAATCGCCTTCATGGAATTCATCAG
GCCCATTCCTACCTGGGACGAGTGGCCTGAGTTCGCCAGAGAGACATTCCAGGCCTTCAGAACCACCGAC
GTGGGCAGAAAGCTGATCATCGACCAGAACGTGTTCATCGAGGGCACCCTGCCTATGGGAGTCGTCAGAC
CACTGACCGAGGTGGAAATGGACCACTACAGAGAGCCCTTTCTGAACCCCGTGGACCGGGAACCTCTTTG
GAGATTCCCCAACGAGCTGCCCATTGCCGGCGAGCCTGCTAATATTGTGGCCCTGGTGGAAGAGTACATG
GACTGGCTGCATCAGAGCCCCGTGCCTAAGCTGCTGTTTTGGGGAACACCCGGCGTGCTGATTCCTCCTG
CTGAAGCTGCCAGACTGGCCAAGAGCCTGCCTAATTGCAAGGCCGTGGATATCGGCCCTGGCCTGAATCT
GCTGCAAGAGGACAACCCCGATCTGATCGGCTCCGAGATTGCCAGATGGCTGAGCACCCTGGAAATCAGC
GGATAAACAGTCAAGAAAAACATTATTGAGGAAAATTAATATCACAGCATAACCGCACCCTTTACATTTT
GTGCAGTGATTATTTTTTAAAGTCTTCTTTCATGTAAGTAGCAAACAGGGCTTTACTATCTTTTCATCTC
ATTAATTCAATTAAAACCATTACCTTAAAATTTTTTTCTTTCGAAGTGTGGTGTCTTTTATATTTGAATT
AGTAACTGTATGAAGTCATAGATAATAGTACATGTCACCTTAGGTAGTAGGAAGAATTACAATTTCTTTA
AATCATTTATCTGGATTTTTATGTTTTATTAGCATTTTCAAGAAGACGGATTATCTAGAGAATAATCATA
TATATGCATACGTAAAAATGGACCACAGTGACTTATTTGTAGTTGTTAGTTGCCCT
